Addgene plasmid #207946: pKD002
Purpose: (Empty Backbone) Premade nuclei membrane marker, pUBQ10:H2B:PmScarlet-I:tHSP18.2M:FastRed, for braiding
Depositing lab: Alexis Maizel. Depositing organization: Universitaet Heidelberg. Publication: GreenGate 2.0: Backwards compatible addons for assembly of complex transcriptional units and their stacking with GreenGate. Piepers M, Erbstein K, Reyes-Hernandez J, Song C, Tessi T, Petrasiunaite V, Faerber N, Distel K, Maizel A. PLoS One. 2023 Sep 8;18(9):e0290097. doi: 10.1371/journal.pone.0290097. eCollection 2023. PubMed 37682951.
Backbone
  Vector backbone: pCAMBIA
  Vector type: Plant Expression
Growth in bacteria
  Bacterial resistance: Kanamycin, 50 μg/mL
  Growth temperature: 37°C
  Growth strain: DH5alpha
  Copy number: High Copy
Gene/Insert
  Gene/Insert name: None
Terms and licenses: Academic/Nonprofit Terms; Industry Terms: Not Available to Industry
How to cite: pKD002 was a gift from Alexis Maizel (Addgene plasmid # 207946 ; http://n2t.net/addgene:207946 ; RRID:Addgene_207946)
