[The description below was written by a language model from this plasmid's Addgene catalogue record and pLannotate feature annotations shown in this document.]
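Description:
pKD002 is a plant expression binary vector built on a pCAMBIA backbone and belongs to the GreenGate 2.0 toolkit, where it is catalogued as an empty backbone: a premade marker construct intended as a starting point for "braiding", the toolkit's approach to stacking transcriptional units. In bacteria it is selected with kanamycin through an aph(3')-Ia KanR gene and replicates from a high-copy ColE1/pUC-type origin, with a bom region and a small rop remnant nearby. The pVS1 oriV, RepA and StaA elements provide replication and stable maintenance in Agrobacterium. Nopaline-type left and right T-DNA border repeats delimit the segment that is transferred into the plant genome.

According to the catalogue entry, the T-DNA carries pUBQ10:H2B:PmScarlet-I:tHSP18.2M:FastRed. The feature table confirms an Arabidopsis histone H2B coding sequence followed, after an unannotated stretch, by mScarlet-I and the Arabidopsis HSP18.2 terminator. The UBQ10 promoter is named in the record but is not annotated in the table. A histone fusion of this kind labels chromatin and so marks nuclei in red, although the record's wording is "nuclei membrane marker". Downstream sits the FastRed module, an oleosin coding sequence fused directly to a red fluorescent protein annotated as mCherry and closed by a NOS terminator fragment. Oleosin targets the fluorophore to seed oil bodies, so transformed seeds can be picked by fluorescence rather than by antibiotic or herbicide selection. An Arabidopsis MSR4 fragment annotated upstream of oleosin probably reflects genomic sequence flanking the oleosin promoter, which is itself unannotated. No separate insert is listed for this construct.
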