Features (pLannotate 1.2.2; 17 found; start..end, strand, type, name):
      2..26      -  misc_feature   LB T-DNA repeat: left border repeat from nopaline C58 T-DNA
    459..1274    +  CDS            KanR: aminoglycoside phosphotransferase; aph(3')-Ia; confers resistance to kanamycin in bacteria or G418 (Geneticin®) in eukaryotes
   1362..1950    +  rep_origin     ori: high-copy-number ColE1/pMB1/pBR322/pUC origin of replication
   2136..2276    -  misc_feature   bom: basis of mobility region from pBR322
   2378..2417    -  CDS            rop (fragment): Rop protein, which maintains plasmids at low copy number; rop
   2620..2814    -  rep_origin     pVS1 oriV: origin of replication for the Pseudomonas plasmid pVS1 (Heeb et al., 2000)
   2880..3953    -  CDS            pVS1 RepA: replication protein from the Pseudomonas plasmid pVS1 (Heeb et al., 2000)
   4382..5011    -  CDS            pVS1 StaA: stability protein from the Pseudomonas plasmid pVS1 (Heeb et al., 2000)
   5571..5972    -  CDS            Y4CG_SINFN (fragment): Protein inferred from homology: Swiss-Prot protein existence level 3. From Sinorhizobium fredii (strain NBRC 101917 / NGR234).
   6312..6336    -  misc_feature   RB T-DNA repeat: right border repeat from nopaline C58 T-DNA
   7005..7457    +  CDS            H2B3_ARATH: Experimental evidence at protein level: Swiss-Prot protein existence level 1. Core component of nucleosome. Nucleosomes wrap and compact DNA into chromatin, limiting DNA accessibility to the cellular machineries which require DNA as a template. Histones thereby play a central role in transcription regulation, DNA repair, DNA replication and chromosomal stability. DNA accessibility is regulated via a complex set of post-translational modifications of histones, also called histone code, and nucleosome remodeling. From Arabidopsis thaliana (Mouse-ear cress).
   7725..8420    +  CDS            mScarlet-I: mScarlet-I is a basic (constitutively fluorescent) red fluorescent protein published in 2016, derived from synthetic construct. It is reported to be a rapidly-maturing monomer with moderate acid sensitivity.
   8435..8683    +  terminator     HSP terminator: efficient transcription terminator from the Arabidopsis thaliana heat shock protein 18.2 gene (Nagaya et al., 2010)
   9052..9576    -  CDS            MSR4 (fragment): MSRA4_ARATH - Also known as PMSR, PMSR4. Experimental evidence at protein level: Swiss-Prot protein existence level 1. Catalyzes the reduction of methionine sulfoxide (MetSO) to methionine in proteins. Plays a protective role against oxidative stress by restoring activity to proteins that have been inactivated by methionine oxidation. Prevents the methionine sulfoxidation of the heat shock protein HSP21 and its subsequent inactivation. MSRA family specifically reduces the MetSO S-enantiomer. From Arabidopsis thaliana (Mouse-ear cress).
  10118..10834   +  CDS            OLEO2_BRANA: Experimental evidence at protein level: Swiss-Prot protein existence level 1. May have a structural role to stabilize the lipid body during desiccation of the seed by preventing coalescence of the oil. Probably interacts with both lipid and phospholipid moieties of lipid bodies. May also provide recognition signals for specific lipase anchorage in lipolysis during seedling growth. From Brassica napus (Rape).
  10835..11542   +  CDS            mCherry: mCherry is a basic (constitutively fluorescent) red fluorescent protein published in 2004, derived from Discosoma sp.. It is reported to be a very rapidly-maturing monomer with low acid sensitivity.
  11569..11787   +  terminator     NOS terminator (fragment): nopaline synthase terminator and poly(A) signal
>Addgene plasmid #207946 | pKD002 | addgene full sequence | sequence record 415146 | Addgene NGS Result
TGTTTACACCACAATATATCCTGCCACCAGCCAGCCAACAGCTCCCCGACCGGCAGCTCGGCACAAAATC
ACCACTCGATACAGGCAGCCCATCAGTCCGGGACGGCGTCAGCGGGAGAGCCGTTGTAAGGCGGCAGACT
TTGCTCATGTTACCGATGCTATTCGGAAGAACGGCAACTAAGCTGCCGGGTTTGAAACACGGATGATCTC
GCGGAGGGTAGCATGTTGATTGTAACGATGACAGAGCGTTGCTGCCTGTGATCACCGCGGTTTCAAAATC
GGCTCCGTCGATACTATGTTATACGCCAACTTTGAAAACAACTTTGAAAAAGCTGTTTTCTGGTATTTAA
GGTTTTAGAATGCAAGGAACAGTGAATTGGAGTTCGTCTTGTTATAATTAGCTTCTTGGGGTATCTTTAA
ATACTGTAGAAAAGAGGAAGGAAATAATAAGTTCTGTTATGAGCCATATTCAACGGGAAACGTCTTGCTC
AAGGCCGCGATTAAATTCCAACATGGATGCTGATTTATATGGGTATAAATGGGCTCGCGATAATGTCGGG
CAATCAGGTGCGACAATCTACCGATTGTATGGGAAGCCCGATGCGCCAGAGTTGTTTCTGAAACATGGCA
AAGGTAGCGTTGCCAATGATGTTACAGATGAGATGGTCAGACTAAACTGGCTGACGGAATTTATGCCTCT
TCCGACCATCAAGCATTTTATCCGTACTCCTGATGATGCATGGTTACTCACCACTGCGATCCCAGGGAAA
ACAGCATTCCAGGTATTAGAAGAATATCCTGATTCAGGTGAAAATATTGTTGATGCGCTGGCAGTGTTCC
TGCGCCGGTTGCATTCGATTCCTGTTTGTAATTGTCCTTTTAACAGCGATCGCGTATTTCGACTCGCTCA
GGCGCAATCACGAATGAATAACGGTTTGGTTGATGCGAGTGATTTTGATGACGAGCGTAATGGCTGGCCT
GTTGAACAAGTCTGGAAAGAAATGCATAAACTTTTGCCATTCTCACCGGATTCAGTCGTCACTCATGGTG
ATTTCTCACTTGATAACCTTATTTTTGACGAGGGGAAATTAATAGGTTGTATTGATGTTGGACGAGTCGG
AATCGCAGACCGATACCAGGATCTTGCCATCCTATGGAACTGCCTCGGTGAGTTTTCTCCTTCATTACAG
AAACGGCTTTTTCAAAAATATGGTATTGATAATCCTGATATGAATAAATTGCAGTTTCATTTGATGCTCG
ATGAGTTTTTCTAATCACCTAGAATGCATGACCAAAATCCCTTAACGTGAGTTTTCGTTCCACTGAGCGT
CAGACCCCGTAGAAAAGATCAAAGGATCTTCTTGAGATCCTTTTTTTCTGCGCGTAATCTGCTGCTTGCA
AACAAAAAAACCACCGCTACCAGCGGTGGTTTGTTTGCCGGATCAAGAGCTACCAACTCTTTTTCCGAAG
GTAACTGGCTTCAGCAGAGCGCAGATACCAAATACTGTCCTTCTAGTGTAGCCGTAGTTAGGCCACCACT
TCAAGAACTCTGTAGCACCGCCTACATACCTCGCTCTGCTAATCCTGTTACCAGTGGCTGCTGCCAGTGG
CGATAAGTCGTGTCTTACCGGGTTGGACTCAAGACGATAGTTACCGGATAAGGCGCAGCGGTCGGGCTGA
ACGGGGGGTTCGTGCACACAGCCCAGCTTGGAGCGAACGACCTACACCGAACTGAGATACCTACAGCGTG
AGCTATGAGAAAGCGCCACGCTTCCCGAAGGGAGAAAGGCGGACAGGTATCCGGTAAGCGGCAGGGTCGG
AACAGGAGAGCGCACGAGGGAGCTTCCAGGGGGAAACGCCTGGTATCTTTATAGTCCTGTCGGGTTTCGC
CACCTCTGACTTGAGCGTCGATTTTTGTGATGCTCGTCAGGGGGGCGGAGCCTATGGAAAAACGCCAGCA
ACGCGGCCTTTTTACGGTTCCTGGCCTTTTGCTGGCCTTTTGCTCACATGTTCTTTCCTGCGTTATCCCC
TGATTCTGTGGATAACCGTATTACCGCCTTTGAGTGAGCTGATACCGCTCGCCGCAGCCGAACGACCGAG
CGCAGCGAGTCAGTGAGCGAGGAAGCGGAAGAGCGCCTGATGCGGTATTTTCTCCTTACGCATCTGTGCG
GTATTTCACACCGCATATGGTGCACTCTCAGTACAATCTGCTCTGATGCCGCATAGTTAAGCCAGTATAC
ACTCCGCTATCGCTACGTGACTGGGTCATGGCTGCGCCCCGACACCCGCCAACACCCGCTGACGCGCCCT
GACGGGCTTGTCTGCTCCCGGCATCCGCTTACAGACAAGCTGTGACCGTCACCGGGAGCTGCATGTGTCA
GAGGTTTTCACCGTCATCACCGAAACGCGCGAGGCAGGGTGCCTTGATGTGGGCGCCGGCGGTCGAGTGG
CGACGGCGCGGCTTGTCCGCGCCCTGGTAGATTGCCTGGCCGTAGGCCAGCCATTTTTGAGCGGCCAGCG
GCCGCGATAGGCCGACGCGAAGCGGCGGGGCGTAGGGAGCGCAGCGACCGAAGGGTAGGCGCTTTTTGCA
GCTCTTCGGCTGTGCGCTGGCCAGACAGTTATGCACAGGCCAGGCGGGTTTTAAGAGTTTTAATAAGTTT
TAAAGAGTTTTAGGCGGAAAAATCGCCTTTTTTCTCTTTTATATCAGTCACTTACATGTGTGACCGGTTC
CCAATGTACGGCTTTGGGTTCCCAATGTACGGGTTCCGGTTCCCAATGTACGGCTTTGGGTTCCCAATGT
ACGTGCTATCCACAGGAAAGAGTCCTTTTCGACCTTTTTCCCCTGCTAGGGCAATTTGCCCTAGCATCTG
CTCCGTACATTAGGAACCGGCGGATGCTTCGCCCTCGATCAGGTTGCGGTAGCGCATGACTAGGATCGGG
CCAGCCTGCCCCGCCTCCTCCTTCAAATCGTACTCCGGCAGGTCATTTGACCCGATCAGCTTGCGCACGG
TGAAACAGAACTTCTTGAACTCTCCGGCGCTGCCACTGCGTTCGTAGATCGTCTTGAACAACCATCTGGC
TTCTGCCTTGCCTGCGGCGCGGCGTGCCAGGCGGTAGAGAAAACGGCCGATGCCGGGATCGATCAAAAAG
TAATCGGGGTGAACCGTCAGCACGTCCGGGTTCTTGCCTTCTGTGATCTCGCGGTACATCCAATCAGCTA
GCTCGATCTCGATGTACTCCGGCCGCCCGGTTTCGCTCTTTACGATCTTGTAGCGGCTAATCAAGGCTTC
ACCCTCGGATACCGTCACCAGGCGGCCGTTCTTGGCCTTCTTCGTACGCTGCATGGCAACGTGCGTGGTG
TTTAACCGAATGCAGGTTTCTACCAGGTCGTCTTTCTGCTTTCCGCCATCGGCTCGCCGGCAGAACTTGA
GTACGTCCGCAACGTGTGGACGGAACACGCGGCCGGGCTTGTCTCCCTTCCCTTCCCGGTATCGGTTCAT
GGATTCGGTTAGATGGGAAACCGCCATCAGTACCAGGTCGTAATCCCACACACTGGCCATGCCGGCCGGC
CCTGCGGAAACCTCTACGTGCCCGTCTGGAAGCTCGTAGCGGATCACCTCGCCAGCTCGTCGGTCACGCT
TCGACAGACGGAAAACGGCCACGTCCATGATGCTGCGACTATCGCGGGTGCCCACGTCATAGAGCATCGG
AACGAAAAAATCTGGTTGCTCGTCGCCCTTGGGCGGCTTCCTAATCGACGGCGCACCGGCTGCCGGCGGT
TGCCGGGATTCTTTGCGGATTCGATCAGCGGCCGCTTGCCACGATTCACCGGGGCGTGCTTCTGCCTCGA
TGCGTTGCCGCTGGGCGGCCTGCGCGGCCTTCAACTTCTCCACCAGGTCATCACCCAGCGCCGCGCCGAT
TTGTACCGGGCCGGATGGTTTGCGACCGCTCACGCCGATTCCTCGGGCTTGGGGGTTCCAGTGCCATTGC
AGGGCCGGCAGGCAACCCAGCCGCTTACGCCTGGCCAACCGCCCGTTCCTCCACACATGGGGCATTCCAC
GGCGTCGGTGCCTGGTTGTTCTTGATTTTCCATGCCGCCTCCTTTAGCCGCTAAAATTCATCTACTCATT
TATTCATTTGCTCATTTACTCTGGTAGCTGCGCGATGTATTCAGATAGCAGCTCGGTAATGGTCTTGCCT
TGGCGTACCGCGTACATCTTCAGCTTGGTGTGATCCTCCGCCGGCAACTGAAAGTTGACCCGCTTCATGG
CTGGCGTGTCTGCCAGGCTGGCCAACGTTGCAGCCTTGCTGCTGCGTGCGCTCGGACGGCCGGCACTTAG
CGTGTTTGTGCTTTTGCTCATTTTCTCTTTACCTCATTAACTCAAATGAGTTTTGATTTAATTTCAGCGG
CCAGCGCCTGGACCTCGCGGGCAGCGTCGCCCTCGGGTTCTGATTCAAGAACGGTTGTGCCGGCGGCGGC
AGTGCCTGGGTAGCTCACGCGCTGCGTGATACGGGACTCAAGAATGGGCAGCTCGTACCCGGCCAGCGCC
TCGGCAACCTCACCGCCGATGCGCGTGCCTTTGATCGCCCGCGACACGACAAAGGCCGCTTGTAGCCTTC
CATCCGTGACCTCAATGCGCTGCTTAACCAGCTCCACCAGGTCGGCGGTGGCCCATATGTCGTAAGGGCT
TGGCTGCACCGGAATCAGCACGAAGTCGGCTGCCTTGATCGCGGACACAGCCAAGTCCGCCGCCTGGGGC
GCTCCGTCGATCACTACGAAGTCGCGCCGGCCGATGGCCTTCACGTCGCGGTCAATCGTCGGGCGGTCGA
TGCCGACAACGGTTAGCGGTTGATCTTCCCGCACGGCCGCCCAATCGCGGGCACTGCCCTGGGGATCGGA
ATCGACTAACAGAACATCGGCCCCGGCGAGTTGCAGGGCGCGGGCTAGATGGGTTGCGATGGTCGTCTTG
CCTGACCCGCCTTTCTGGTTAAGTACAGCGATAACCTTCATGCGTTCCCCTTGCGTATTTGTTTATTTAC
TCATCGCATCATATACGCAGCGACCGCATGACGCAAGCTGTTTTACTCAAATACACATCACCTTTTTAGA
CGGCGGCGCTCGGTTTCTTCAGCGGCCAAGCTGGCCGGCCAGGCCGCCAGCTTGGCATCAGACAAACCGG
CCAGGATTTCATGCAGCCGCACGGTTGAGAGGTGCGCGGGCGGCTCGAACACGTACCCGGCCGCGATCAT
CTCCGCCTCGATCTCTTCGGTAATGAAAAACGGTTCGTCCTGGCCGTCCTGGTGCGGTTTCATGCTTGTT
CCTCTTGGCGTTCATTCTCGGCGGCCGCCAGGGCGTCGGCCTCGGTCAATGCGTCCTCACGGAAGGCACC
GCGCCGCCTGGCCTCGGTGGGCGTCACTTCCTCGCTGCGCTCAAGTGCGCGGTACAGGGTCGAGCGATGC
ACGCCAAGCAGTGCAGCCGCCTCTTTCACGGTGCGGCCTTCCTGGTCGATCAGCTCGCGGGCGTGCGCGA
TCTGTGCCGGGGTGAGGGTAGGGCGGGGGCCAAACTTCACGCCTCGGGCCTTGGCGGCCTCGCGCCCGCT
CCGGGTGCGGTCGATGATTAGGGAACGCTCGAACTCGGCAATGCCGGCGAACACGGTCAACACCATGCGG
CCGGCCGGCGTGGTGGTGTCGGCCCACGGCTCTGCCAGGCTACGCAGGCCCGCGCCGGCCTCCTGGATGC
GCTCGGCAATGTCCAGTAGGTCGCGGGTGCTGCGGGCCAGGCGGTCTAGCCTGGTCACTGTCACAACGTC
GCCAGGGCGTAGGTGGTCAAGCATCCTGGCCAGCTCCGGGCGGTCGCGCCTGGTGCCGGTGATCTTCTCG
GAAAACAGCTTGGTGCAGCCGGCCGCGTGCAGTTCGGCCCGTTGGTTGGTCAAGTCCTGGTCGTCGGTGC
TGACGCGGGCATAGCCCAGCAGGCCAGCGGCGGCGCTCTTGTTCATGGCGTAATGTCTCCGGTTCTAGTC
GCAAGTATTCTACTTTATGCGACTAAAACACGCGACAAGAAAACGCCAGGAAAAGGGCAGGGCGGCAGCC
TGTCGCGTAACTTAGGACTTGTGCGACATGTCGTTTTCAGATGACGGCTGCACTGAACGTCAGAAGCCGA
CTGCACTATAGCAGCGGAGGGGTTGGATCAAAGTACTTTGATCCCGAGGGGAACCCTGTGGTTGGCATGC
ACATACAAATGGACGAACGGATAAACCTTTTCACGCCCTTTTAAATATCCGATTATTCTAATAAACGCTC
TTTTCTCTTAGGTTTACCCGCCAATATATCCTGTCAGAATTACCATGGCACCTGCTACAGTCAACCTCGA
CGAGTCAGTAATAAACGGCGTCAAAGTGGTTGCAGCCGGCACACACGAGTCGTGTTTATCAACTCAAAGC
ACAAATACTTTTCCTCAACCTAAAAATAAGGCAATTAGCCAAAAACAACTTTGCGTGTAAACAACGCTCA
ATACACGTGTCATTTTATTATTAGCTATTGCTTCACCGCCTTAGCTTTCTCGTGACCTAGTCGTCCTCGT
CTTTTCTTCTTCTTCTTCTATAAAACAATACCCAAAGAGCTCTTCTTCTTCACAATTCAGATTTCAATTT
CTCAAAATCTTAAAAACTTTCTCTCAATTCTCTCTACCGTGATCAAGGTAAATTTCTGTGTTCCTTATTC
TCTCAAAATCTTCGATTTTGTTTTCGTTCGATCCCAATTTCGTATATGTTCTTTGGTTTAGATTCTGTTA
ATCTTAGATCGAAGACGATTTTCTGGGTTTGATCGTTAGATATCATCTTAATTCTCGATTAGGGTTTCAT
AGATATCATCCGATTTGTTCAAATAATTTGAGTTTTGTCGAATAATTACTCTTCGATTTGTGATTTCTAT
CTAGATCTGGTGTTAGTTTCTAGTTTGTGCGATCGAATTTGTAGATTAATCTGAGTTTTTCTGATTAACA
AACAATGGCACCAAAAGCCGGAAAGAAACCAGCAGAGAAAAAGCCCGCAGAGAAAGCTCCAGCAGAAGAA
GAGAAAGTAGCCGAAAAAGCACCAGCAGAGAAGAAACCAAAAGCCGGAAAAAAACTACCAAAAGAAGCAG
TCACCGGAGGAGTCGAGAAGAAGAAGAAACGAGTCAAGAAAAGCACAGAGACATACAAGATCTACATCTT
CAAGGTGTTGAAACAAGTTCATCCAGATATTGGAATCTCAAGTAAAGCTATGGGGATTATGAACAGTTTT
ATCAATGATATATTCGAGAAACTTGCGCAAGAAGCTTCAAAATTAGCTAGGTATAATAAGAAACCTACGA
TTACTTCTAGGGAGATTCAGACAGCTGTTAGACTAGTGTTACCTGGTGAACTTGCTAAGCATGCTGTTTC
TGAAGGAACTAAGGCTGTTACTAAGTTTACTAGCTCTTCAGGTTCGACAGCCGCTAGTGCGTCTGCATCA
GGGAGTGGTTCCGGAAGCGGCTCTGGATCGGGCTCAGGGAGTGGTTCCGGCAGCGGCTCTGGATCGGCGG
CCGCTGCAGGCTCCGCTGCTGCTTCAGGTTCTGGCTCCGGATCTGGCTCAGGTAGTGGGTCCGGATCAGG
ATCAGGTTCGGGTTCAGGGTCCGGATCTGGTTCCGGCTCTTCAAGTTCAGGTGCTAGCGGTGGCAGCGGT
GGCACTAGTGGTGGAGGCGGATCCATGGTGAGCAAGGGCGAGGCAGTGATCAAAGAGTTCATGAGGTTCA
AGGTCCACATGGAAGGCAGCATGAACGGACATGAGTTCGAGATCGAAGGTGAAGGTGAGGGTAGACCTTA
CGAGGGAACTCAGACTGCTAAGCTCAAGGTGACAAAAGGTGGACCGCTTCCGTTCAGCTGGGATATTCTT
TCACCGCAGTTCATGTACGGCAGCAGGGCTTTCATCAAGCACCCTGCTGATATTCCGGACTACTACAAGC
AGTCTTTCCCAGAGGGATTCAAGTGGGAGCGTGTGATGAATTTCGAGGATGGTGGTGCTGTGACTGTGAC
CCAGGATACTTCTCTTGAGGATGGGACCCTCATCTACAAGGTGAAGCTCAGGGGAACTAACTTCCCTCCT
GATGGTCCTGTGATGCAGAAAAAGACTATGGGCTGGGAAGCCTCTACCGAGAGACTTTATCCTGAGGACG
GTGTGCTTAAGGGCGACATCAAGATGGCTCTTAGGCTTAAGGACGGTGGACGTTACCTCGCTGATTTCAA
GACTACCTACAAGGCCAAGAAACCGGTGCAAATGCCTGGGGCTTACAACGTTGACAGAAAGCTCGACATC
ACCAGCCACAACGAGGATTACACTGTGGTTGAGCAGTACGAGAGGTCTGAGGGTCGTCATTCTACTGGTG
GCATGGACGAGCTGTACAAGTAGCTGCGAGCTCATATGAAGATGAAGATGAAATATTTGGTGTGTCAAAT
AAATAGCTTGTGTGCTTAAGTTTGTGTTTTTTTCTTGGCTTGTTGTGTTATGAATTTGTGGCTTTTTCTA
ATATTAAATGAATGTAAGATCTCATTATAATGAATAAACAAATGTTTCTATAATCCATTGTGAATGTTTT
GTTGGATCTCTTCTGCAGCATATAACTACTGTATGTGCTATGGTATGGACTATGGAATATGATTAAAGAT
AAGGAATTCACTACTTCAAGTGTATGTAGGTATAGTAACATGAACAAGAACAGACTCAAGTACAAGATCG
CATACGAAAATGGAAATGGCAATGTCACTTCCACATAATCAAACACGAATCCTCATATCAACAAGGCCTG
AGATTCTAACTAGCTCATAACAACTTAGCCAATAGTTACTTGAGACTACCAAATGTATGTAGAACTAAAG
ACTAAGGGACAGAGAGTTCGTCTAAACAGGTGAATCTAGTCGTTGTTATCTAATAAACAATTCAGCCCCA
AATGCAGAACACACATAGAGCTCTCTATTGATTCAAATTACGATCTGATACTGATAACGTCTAGATTTTT
AGGGTTAAAGCAATCAATCACCTGACGATTCAAGGTGGTTGGATCATGACGATTCCAGAAAACATCAAGC
AAGCTCTCAAAGCTACACTCTTTGGGATCATACTGAACTCTAACAACCTCGTTATGTCCCGTAGTGCCAG
TACAGACATCCTCGTAACTCGGATTGTGCACGATGCCATGGCTATACCCAACCTCGGTCTTGGTCACACC
AGGAACTCTCTGGTAAGCTAGCTCCACTCCCCAGAAACAACCGGCGCCAAATTGCGCGAATTGCTGACCT
GAAGACGGAACATCATCGTCGGGTCCTTGGGCGATTGCGGCGGAAGATGGGTCAGCTTGGGCTTGAGGAC
CAGACCCGAATCCGAGTCTGTTGAAAAGGTTGTTCATTGGGGATTTGTATACGGAGATTGGTCGTCGAGA
GGTTTGAGGGAAAGGACAAATGGGTTTGGCTCTGGAGAAAGAGAGTGCGGCTTTAGAGAGAGAATTGAGA
GGTTTAGAGAGAGATGCGGCGGCGATGAGCGGAGGAGAGACGACGAGGACCTGCATTATCAAAGCAGTGA
CGTGGTGAAATTTGGAACTTTTAAGAGGCAGATAGATTTATTATTTGTATCCATTTTCTTCATTGTTCTA
GAATGTCGCGGAACAAATTTTAAAACTAAATCCTAAATTTTTCTAATTTTGTTGCCAATAGTGGATATGT
GGGCCGTATAGAAGGAATCTATTGAAGGCCCAAACCCATACTGACGAGCCCAAAGGTTCGTTTTGCGTTT
TATGTTTCGGTTCGATGCCAACGCCACATTCTGAGCTAGGCAAAAAACAAACGTGTCTTTGAATAGACTC
CTCTCGTTAACACATGCAGCGGCTGCATGGTGACGCCATTAACACGTGGCCTACAATTGCATGATGTCTC
CATTGACACGTGACTTCTCGTCTCCTTTCTTAATATATCTAACAAACACTCCTACCTCTTCCAAAATATA
TACACATCTTTTTGATCAATCTCTCATTCAAAATCTCATTCTCTCTAGTAAACAAGAACAAAAAAATGGC
GGATACAGCTAGAGGAACCCATCACGATATCATCGGCAGGGACCAGTACCCGATGATGGGCCGAGATCGA
GATCAGTACCAGATGTCCGGACGAGGATCTGACTACTCCAAGTCTAGGCAGATTGCTAAAGCTGCAACTG
CTGTCACAGCTGGTGGTTCCCTCCTTGTTCTCTCCAGCCTTACCCTTGTTGGAACTGTCATAGCTTTGAC
TGTTGCAACACCTCTGCTCGTTATCTTCAGCCCAATCCTTGTCCCGGCTCTCATCACAGTTGCACTCCTC
ATCACCGGTTTTCTTTCCTCTGGAGGGTTTGGCATTGCCGCTATAACCGTTTTCTCTTGGATTTACAAGT
AAGCACACATTTATCATCTTACTTCATAATTTTGTGCAATATGTGCATGCATGTGTTGAGCCAGTAGCTT
TGGATCAATTTTTTTGGTCGAATAACAAATGTAACAATAAGAAATTGCAAATTCTAGGGAACATTTGGTT
AACTAAATACGAAATTTGACCTAGCTAGCTTGAATGTGTCTGTGTATATCATCTATATAGGTAAAATGCT
TGGTATGATACCTATTGATTGTGAATAGGTACGCAACGGGAGAGCACCCACAGGGATCAGACAAGTTGGA
CAGTGCAAGGATGAAGTTGGGAAGCAAAGCTCAGGATCTGAAAGACAGAGCTCAGTACTACGGACAGCAA
CATACTGGTGGGGAACATGACCGTGACCGTACTCGTGGTGGCCAGCACACTACTATGTTGAGCAAGGGCG
AGGAGGATAACATGGCCATCATCAAGGAGTTCATGCGCTTCAAGGTGCACATGGAGGGCTCCGTGAACGG
CCACGAGTTCGAGATCGAGGGCGAGGGCGAGGGCCGCCCCTACGAGGGCACCCAGACCGCCAAGCTGAAG
GTGACCAAGGGTGGCCCCCTGCCCTTCGCCTGGGACATCCTGTCCCCTCAGTTCATGTACGGCTCCAAGG
CCTACGTGAAGCACCCCGCCGACATCCCCGACTACTTGAAGCTGTCCTTCCCCGAGGGCTTCAAGTGGGA
GCGCGTGATGAACTTCGAGGACGGCGGCGTGGTGACCGTGACCCAGGACTCCTCCCTGCAGGACGGCGAG
TTCATCTACAAGGTGAAGCTGCGCGGCACCAACTTCCCCTCCGACGGCCCCGTAATGCAGAAGAAGACCA
TGGGCTGGGAGGCCTCCTCCGAGCGGATGTACCCCGAGGACGGCGCCCTGAAGGGCGAGATCAAGCAGAG
GCTGAAGCTGAAGGACGGCGGCCACTACGACGCTGAGGTCAAGACCACCTACAAGGCCAAGAAGCCCGTG
CAGCTGCCCGGCGCCTACAACGTCAACATCAAGTTGGACATCACCTCCCACAACGAGGACTACACCATCG
TGGAACAGTACGAACGCGCCGAGGGCCGCCACTCCACCGGCGGCATGGACGAGCTGTACAAGCATATGTG
AGTATCTAGAGTCAAGCAGATCGTTCAAACATTTGGCAATAAAGTTTCTTAAGATTGAATCCTGTTGCCG
GTCTTGCGATGATTATCATATAATTTCTGTTGAATTACGTTAAGCATGTAATAATTAACATGTAATGCAT
GACGTTATTTATGAGATGGGTTTTTATGATTAGAGTCCCGCAATTATACATTTAATACGCGATAGAAAAC
AAAATATAGCGCGCAAACTAGGATAAAGTATATCGGCAGGTGCTCGAGCAATTCGTTA
